Addgene plasmid #28206: TDP43 NOTAG1
Depositing lab: Zuoshang Xu. Depositing organization: University of Massachusetts, Worcester. Publication: The C-terminal TDP-43 fragments have a high aggregation propensity and harm neurons by a dominant-negative mechanism. Yang C, Tan W, Whittle C, Qiu L, Cao L, Akbarian S, Xu Z. PLoS One. 2010 . 5(12):e15878. 10.1371/journal.pone.0015878 PubMed 21209826.
Backbone
  Vector backbone: pCAG-EGFP/RFP-int
  Backbone size w/o insert (bp): 5310
  Vector type: Mammalian Expression
Growth in bacteria
  Bacterial resistance: Ampicillin, 100 μg/mL
  Growth temperature: 37°C
  Growth strain: DH5alpha
  Growth instructions: DH5a in LB media at 37C
  Copy number: High Copy
Gene/Insert
  Gene/Insert name: Tar DNA binding protein (alt name: TDP43)
  Species: H. sapiens (human)
  Insert size (bp): 1245
  Mutation: Full length
  GenBank ID: NM_007375
  Entrez Gene: TARDBP (a.k.a. ALS10, TDP-43)
  Cloning method: Restriction Enzyme; 5′ cloning site EcoRV (destroyed during cloning); 3′ cloning site Mlu1 (not destroyed)
  Sequencing primers: 5′ TTCCTACAGCTCCTGGGCAA
Terms and licenses: Academic/Nonprofit Terms; Industry Terms: Not Available to Industry
How to cite: TDP43 NOTAG1 was a gift from Zuoshang Xu (Addgene plasmid # 28206 ; http://n2t.net/addgene:28206 ; RRID:Addgene_28206)
