[The description below was written by a language model from this plasmid's Addgene catalogue record.]
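Description:
TDP43 NOTAG1 is a mammalian expression plasmid carrying the full-length human TARDBP coding sequence, which encodes TAR DNA binding protein (TDP-43), in the pCAG-EGFP/RFP-int backbone. The insert is about 1.2 kb in a backbone of roughly 5.3 kb. It was introduced by restriction cloning between an EcoRV site, which was destroyed in the process, and an MluI site, which remains intact. The plasmid is maintained in E. coli as a high-copy construct under ampicillin selection. The record does not itemise the origin of replication or other backbone features, and no feature table is available.

The promoter is not stated explicitly. The backbone name suggests a CAG-type promoter (the CMV enhancer/chicken beta-actin hybrid commonly used for strong, broad expression in mammalian cells), but this is only an inference from the name. Likewise, the construct name implies that TDP-43 is expressed without an epitope or fluorescent tag. Whether the EGFP or RFP elements referred to in the backbone name persist after cloning is not recorded.

TDP-43 is an RNA/DNA-binding protein linked to amyotrophic lateral sclerosis, as reflected in the ALS10 gene alias. The associated study examined the aggregation propensity of C-terminal TDP-43 fragments and their dominant-negative toxicity in neurons. In that context, this untagged full-length construct most plausibly serves as a wild-type expression reference or comparator for truncated or tagged versions in transfected mammalian cells, although the record does not spell out its specific experimental role.
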