>Addgene plasmid #28206 | TDP43 NOTAG1 | addgene partial sequence | sequence record 35144 | 28206 with Bglob-pA-R
TGGCCACACCAGCCACCACCTTCTGATAGGCAGCCTGCACCTGAGGAGTGAATTCCTCGACCCCACTGGG
CTGTAGGTGGTGGCTGGATGGCCTGAGCCCCCTCCTTTCCTGGGGTGCAGGCAGCCACAGGGCACAACCT
GCAGTCCCTGGGGTTGGGGTAGGGAGTCCGAGAGCAGCCAAGGGGCAGGTTTGGTGTCATGGGCTCAGTC
CCCAGAGCGCACGGGGAGGGGAAGGTTCCATGGCAGGACCTCTGTATAGGGACTCCGGGGATGACGACTC
GGGCTGGAGGCCAGGCAGGACGACAGGAGGTGGGGAGCAGGAGAACTCCGGGATGGGGAAGCAGGAGCCC
CAGGGACGGGACACTCAGGGAGCAGTGGCCGTCTCCAGCAGCAGCAGGGTCCCATTTCTTCCACAAGCCT
GCAGGAAAAAGAAAGAGGATGAATGGTCAGGAACGCGTCTACATTCCCCAGCCAGAAGACTTAGAATCCA
TGCTTGAGCCAAAGCCTCCATTAAAACCACTGCCCGACCCTGCATTGGATGCTGATCCCCAACCAATTGC
TGCACCAGAATTAGAGCCACTATAAGAGTTATTTCCAGAACCGAAGGCCTGGTTTGGCTCCCTCTGCATG
TTGCCTTGGTTTTGGTTATTACCCGATGGGCCTGACTGGTTCTGCTGGCTGGCTAACATGCCCATCATAC
CCCAACTGCTCTGTAGTGCTGCCTGGGCGGCAGCCATCATGGCTGGATTAATGCTGAACGCACCAAAGTT
CATCCCACCACCCATATTACTACCTTGATTGTTTCCCAAACCAGCTCCACCCCCTCTGCTATTACCAAAT
CCACCCTGATTCCCAAAGCCACCTGGATTACCACCAAATCTT
