>Addgene plasmid #28206 | TDP43 NOTAG1 | addgene partial sequence | sequence record 36005 | pCAG-F 5'-GCAACGTGCTGGTTATTGTG-3'
TCGATCGAGGGACCTAATAACTTCGTATAGCATACATTATACGAAGTTATATTAAGGGTTATTGAATAGA
TCGGAATTCCTGCAGCCCGGGGGATCCGGATCAGATCTCGAGATGTCTGAATATATTCGGGTAACCGAAG
ATGAGAACGATGAGCCCATTGAAATACCATCGGAAGACGATGGGACGGTGCTGCTCTCCACGGTTACAGC
CCAGTTTCCAGGGGCGTGTGGGCTTCGCTACAGGAATCCAGTGTCTCAGTGTATGAGAGGTGTCCGGCTG
GTAGAAGGAATTCTGCATGCCCCAGATGCTGGCTGGGGAAATCTGGTGTATGTTGTCAACTATCCAAAAG
ATAACAAAAGAAAAATGGATGAGACAGATGCTTCATCAGCAGTGAAAGTGAAAAGAGCAGTCCAGAAAAC
ATCCGATTTAATAGTGTTGGGTCTCCCATGGAAAACAACCGAACAGGACCTGAAAGAGTATTTTAGTACC
TTTGGAGAAGTTCTTATGGTGCAGGTCAAGAAAGATCTTAAGACTGGTCATTCAAAGGGGTTTGGCTTTG
TTCGTTTTACGGAATATGAAACACAAGTGAAAGTAATGTCACAGCGACATATGATAGATGGACGATGGTG
TGACTGCAAACTTCCTAATTCTAAGCAAAGCCAAGATGAGCCTTTGAGAAGCAGAAAAGTGTTTGTGGGG
CGCTGTACAGAGGACATGACTGAGGATGAGCTGCGGGAGTTCTTCTCTCAGTACGGGGATGTGATGGATG
TCTTCATCCCCAAGCCATTCAGGGCCTTTGCCTTTGTTACATTTGCAGATGATCAGATTGCGCAGTCTCT
TTGTGGAGAGGACTTGATCATTAAAGGAATCAGCGTTCATATAT
