>Addgene plasmid #28206 | TDP43 NOTAG1 | addgene partial sequence | sequence record 205968 | Addgene Partial NGS Result
GGCCGGGGAGGGCTCGGGGGAGGGGCGCGGCGGCCCCCGGAGCGCCGGCGGCTGTCGAGGCGCGGCGAGC
CGCAGCCATTGCCTTTTATGGTAATCGTGCGAGAGGGCGCAGGGACTTCCTTTGTCCCAAATCTGTGCGG
AGCCGAAATCTGGGAGGCGCCGCCGCACCCCCTCTAGCGGGCGCGGGGCGAAGCGGTGCGGCGCCGGCAG
GAAGGAAATGGGCGGGGAGGGCCTTCGTGCGTCGCCGCGCCGCCGTCCCCTTCTCCCTCTCCAGCCTCGG
GGCTGTCCGCGGGGGGACGGCTGCCTTCGGGGGGGACGGGGCAGGGCGGGGTTCGGCTTCTGGCGTGTGA
CCGGCGGCTCTAGAGCCTCTGCTAACCATGTTCATGCCTTCTTCTTTTTCCTACAGCTCCTGGGCAACGT
GCTGGTTATTGTGCTGTCTCATCATTTTGGCAAAGAATTCCTCGATCGAGGGACCTAATAACTTCGTATA
GCATACATTATACGAAGTTATATTAAGGGTTATTGAATAGATCGGAATTCCTGCAGCCCGGGGGATCCGG
ATCAGATCTCGAGATGTCTGAATATATTCGGGTAACCGAAGATGAGAACGATGAGCCCATTGAAATACCA
TCGGAAGACGATGGGACGGTGCTGCTCTCCACGGTTACAGCCCAGTTTCCAGGGGCGTGTGGGCTTCGCT
ACAGGAATCCAGTGTCTCAGTGTATGAGAGGTGTCCGGCTGGTAGAAGGAATTCTGCATGCCCCAGATGC
TGGCTGGGGAAATCTGGTGTATGTTGTCAACTATCCAAAAGATAACAAAAGAAAAATGGATGAGACAGAT
GCTTCATCAGCAGTGAAAGTGAAAAGAGCAGTCCAGAAAACATCCGATTTAATAGTGTTGGGTCTCCCAT
GGAAAACAACCGAACAGGACCTGAAAGAGTATTTTAGTACCTTTGGAGAAGTTCTTATGGTGCAGGTCAA
GAAAGATCTTAAGACTGGTCATTCAAAGGGGTTTGGCTTTGTTCGTTTTACGGAATATGAAACACAAGTG
AAAGTAATGTCACAGCGACATATGATAGATGGACGATGGTGTGACTGCAAACTTCCTAATTCTAAGCAAA
GCCAAGATGAGCCTTTGAGAAGCAGAAAAGTGTTTGTGGGGCGCTGTACAGAGGACATGACTGAGGATGA
GCTGCGGGAGTTCTTCTCTCAGTACGGGGATGTGATGGATGTCTTCATCCCCAAGCCATTCAGGGCCTTT
GCCTTTGTTACATTTGCAGATGATCAGATTGCGCAGTCTCTTTGTGGAGAGGACTTGATCATTAAAGGAA
TCAGCGTTCATATATCCAATGCCGAACCTAAGCACAATAGCAATAGACAGTTAGAAAGAAGTGGAAGATT
TGGTGGTAATCCAGGTGGCTTTGGGAATCAGGGTGGATTTGGTAATAGCAGAGGGGGTGGAGCTGGTTTG
GGAAACAATCAAGGTAGTAATATGGGTGGTGGGATGAACTTTGGTGCGTTCAGCATTAATCCAGCCATGA
TGGCTGCCGCCCAGGCAGCACTACAGAGCAGTTGGGGTATGATGGGCATGTTAGCCAGCCAGCAGAACCA
GTCAGGCCCATCGGGTAATAACCAAAACCAAGGCAACATGCAGAGGGAGCCAAACCAGGCCTTCGGTTCT
GGAAATAACTCTTATAGTGGCTCTAATTCTGGTGCAGCAATTGGTTGGGGATCAGCATCCAATGCAGGGT
CGGGCAGTGGTTTTAATGGAGGCTTTGGCTCAAGCATGGATTCTAAGTCTTCTGGCTGGGGAATGTAGAC
GCGTTCCTGACCATTCATCCTCTTTCTTTTTCCTGCAGGCTTGTGGAAGAAATGGGACCCTGCTGCTGCT
GGAGACGGCCACTGCTCCCTGAGTGTCCCGTCCCTGGGGCTCCTGCTTCCCCATCCCGGAGTTCTCCTGC
TCCCCACCTCCTGTCGTCCTGCCTGGCCTCCAGCCCGAGTCGTCATCCCCGGAGTCCCTATACAGAGGTC
CTGCCATGGAACCTTCCCCTCCCCGTGCGCTCTGGGGACTGAGCCCATGACACCAAACCTGCCCCTTGGC
TGCTCTCGGACTCCCTACCCCAACCCCAGGGACTGCAGGTTGTGCCCTGTGGCTGCCTGCACCCCAGGAA
AGGAGGGGGCTCAGGCCATCCAGCCACCACCTACAGCCCAGTGGGGTCGAGGAATTCACTCCTCAGGTGC
AGGCTGCCTATCAGAAGGTGGTGGCTGGTGTGGCCAATGCCCTGGCTCACAAATACCACTGAGATCTTTT
TCCCTCTGCCAAAAATTATGGGGACATCATGAAGCCCCTTGAGCATCTGACTTCTGGCTAATAAAGGAAA
TTTATTTTCATTGCAATAGTGTGTTGGAATTTTTTGTGTCTCTCACTCGGAAGGACATATGGGAGGGCAA
ATCATTTAAAACATCAGAATGAGTATTTGGTTTAGAGTTTGGCAACATATGCCCATATGCTGGCTGCCAT
GAACAAAGGTTGGCTATAAAGAGGTCATCAGTATATGAAACAGCCCCCTGCTGTCCATTCCTTATTCCAT
AGAAAAGCCTTGACTTGAGGTTAGATTTTTTTTATATTTTGTTTTGTGTTATTTTTTTCTTTAACATCCC
TAAAATTTTCCTTACATGTTTTACTAGCCAGATTTTTCCTCCTCTCCTGACTACTCCCAGTCATAGCTGT
CCCTCTTCTCTTATGGAGATCCCTCGACCTGCAGCCCAAGCTTGGCGTAATCATGGTCATAGCTGTTTCC
TGTGTGAAATTGTTATCCGCTCACAATTCCACACAACATACGAGCCGGAAGCATAAAGTGTAAAGCCTGG
GGTGCCTAATGAGTGAGCTAACTCACATTAATTGCGTTGCGCTCACTGCCCGCTTTCCAGTCGGGAAACC
TGTCGTGCCAGCGGATCCGCATCTCAATTAGTCAGCAACCATAGTCCCGCCCCTAACTCCGCCCATCCCG
CCCCTAACTCCGCCCAGTTCCGCCCATTCTCCGCCCCATGGCTGACTAATTTTTTTTATTTATGCAGAGG
CCGAGGCCGCCTCGGCCTCTGAGCTATTCCAGAAGTAGTGAGGAGGCTTTTTTGGAGGCCTAGGCTTTTG
CAAAAAGCTAACTTGTTTATTGCAGCTTATAATGGTTACAAATAAAGCAATAGCATCACAAATTTCACAA
ATAAAGCATTTTTTTCACTGCATTCTAGTTGTGGTTTGTCCAAACTCATCAATGTATCTTATCATGTCTG
GATCCGCTGCATTAATGAATCGGCCAACGCGCGGGGAGAGGCGGTTTGCGTATTGGGCGCTCTTCCGCTT
CCTCGCTCACTGACTCGCTGCGCTCGGTCGTTCGGCTGCGGCGAGCGGTATCAGCTCACTCAAAGGCGGT
AATACGGTTATCCACAGAATCAGGGGATAACGCAGGAAAGAACATGTGAGCAAAAGGCCAGCAAAAGGCC
AGGAACCGTAAAAAGGCCGCGTTGCTGGCGTTTTTCCATAGGCTCCGCCCCCCTGACGAGCATCACAAAA
ATCGACGCTCAAGTCAGAGGTGGCGAAACCCGACAGGACTATAAAGATACCAGGCGTTTCCCCCTGGAAG
CTCCCTCGTGCGCTCTCCTGTTCCGACCCTGCCGCTTACCGGATACCTGTCCGCCTTTCTCCCTTCGGGA
AGCGTGGCGCTTTCTCATAGCTCACGCTGTAGGTATCTCAGTTCGGTGTAGGTCGTTCGCTCCAAGCTGG
GCTGTGTGCACGAACCCCCCGTTCAGCCCGACCGCTGCGCCTTATCCGGTAACTATCGTCTTGAGTCCAA
CCCGGTAAGACACGACTTATCGCCACTGGCAGCAGCCACTGGTAACAGGATTAGCAGAGCGAGGTATGTA
GGCGGTGCTACAGAGTTCTTGAAGTGGTGGCCTAACTACGGCTACACTAGAAGAACAGTATTTGGTATCT
GCGCTCTGCTGAAGCCAGTTACCTTCGGAAAAAGAGTTGGTAGCTCTTGATCCGGCAAACAAACCACCGC
TGGTAGCGGTGGTTTTTTTGTTTGCAAGCAGCAGATTACGCGCAGAAAAAAAGGATCTCAAGAAGATCCT
TTGATCTTTTCTACGGGGTCTGACGCTCAGTGGAACGAAAACTCACGTTAAGGGATTTTGGTCATGAGAT
TATCAAAAAGGATCTTCACCTAGATCCTTTTAAATTAAAAATGAAGTTTTAAATCAATCTAAAGTATATA
TGAGTAAACTTGGTCTGACAGTTACCAATGCTTAATCAGTGAGGCACCTATCTCAGCGATCTGTCTATTT
CGTTCATCCATAGTTGCCTGACTCCCCGTCGTGTAGATAACTACGATACGGGAGGGCTTACCATCTGGCC
CCAGTGCTGCAATGATACCGCGAGACCCACGCTCACCGGCTCCAGATTTATCAGCAATAAACCAGCCAGC
CGGAAGGGCCGAGCGCAGAAGTGGTCCTGCAACTTTATCCGCCTCCATCCAGTCTATTAATTGTTGCCGG
GAAGCTAGAGTAAGTAGTTCGCCAGTTAATAGTTTGCGCAACGTTGTTGCCATTGCTACAGGCATCGTGG
TGTCACGCTCGTCGTTTGGTATGGCTTCATTCAGCTCCGGTTCCCAACGATCAAGGCGAGTTACATGATC
CCCCATGTTGTGCAAAAAAGCGGTTAGCTCCTTCGGTCCTCCGATCGTTGTCAGAAGTAAGTTGGCCGCA
GTGTTATCACTCATGGTTATGGCAGCACTGCATAATTCTCTTACTGTCATGCCATCCGTAAGATGCTTTT
CTGTGACTGGTGAGTACTCAACCAAGTCATTCTGAGAATAGTGTATGCGGCGACCGAGTTGCTCTTGCCC
GGCGTCAATACGGGATAATACCGCGCCACATAGCAGAACTTTAAAAGTGCTCATCATTGGAAAACGTTCT
TCGGGGCGAAAACTCTCAAGGATCTTACCGCTGTTGAGATCCAGTTCGATGTAACCCACTCGTGCACCCA
ACTGATCTTCAGCATCTTTTACTTTCACCAGCGTTTCTGGGTGAGCAAAAACAGGAAGGCAAAATGCCGC
AAAAAAGGGAATAAGGGCGACACGGAAATGTTGAATACTCATACTCTTCCTTTTTCAATATTATTGAAGC
ATTTATCAGGGTTATTGTCTCATGAGCGGATACATATTTGAATGTATTTAGAAAAATAAACAAATAGGGG
TTCCGCGCACATTTCCCCGAAA
